LOCUS       Exported 3744 bp ds-DNA circular SYN 12-MAY-2021
DEFINITION  Part of GoldenGate Yarrowia lipolytica toolkit for assembling an
            expression plasmid for Y. lipolytic yeast. Terminator of gene
            expression for position 3 (T3_Xpr2).
ACCESSION   .
VERSION     .
KEYWORDS    GGE258
SOURCE      synthetic DNA construct
  ORGANISM  synthetic DNA construct
REFERENCE   1 (bases 1 to 3744)
  AUTHORS   Larroude M, Park YK, Soudier P, Kubiak M, Nicaud JM, Rossignol T
  TITLE     A modular Golden Gate toolkit for Yarrowia lipolytica synthetic
            biology.
  JOURNAL   Microb Biotechnol. 2019 May 31. doi: 10.1111/1751-7915.13427.
  PUBMED    31148366
REFERENCE   2 (bases 1 to 3744)
  AUTHORS   .
  TITLE     Direct Submission
  JOURNAL   Exported May 12, 2021 from SnapGene Server 1.1.58
            http://www.snapgene.com
FEATURES             Location/Qualifiers
     source          1..3744
                     /organism="synthetic DNA construct"
                     /mol_type="other DNA"
     protein_bind    107..128
                     /label=CAP binding site
                     /bound_moiety="E. coli catabolite activator protein"
                     /note="CAP binding activates transcription in the presence
                     of cAMP."
     promoter        143..173
                     /label=lac promoter
                     /note="promoter for the E. coli lac operon"
     protein_bind    181..197
                     /label=lac operator
                     /bound_moiety="lac repressor encoded by lacI"
                     /note="The lac repressor binds to the lac operator to
                     inhibit transcription in E. coli. This inhibition can be
                     relieved by adding lactose or
                     isopropyl-beta-D-thiogalactopyranoside (IPTG)."
     primer_bind     186..208
                     /label=M13/pUC Reverse
                     /note="In lacZ gene"
     primer_bind     205..221
                     /label=M13 rev
                     /note="common sequencing primer, one of multiple similar
                     variants"
     primer_bind     205..221
                     /label=M13 Reverse
                     /note="In lacZ gene. Also called M13-rev"
     promoter        239..257
                     /label=SP6 promoter
                     /note="promoter for bacteriophage SP6 RNA polymerase"
     primer_bind     239..256
                     /label=SP6
                     /note="SP6 promoter, forward primer"
     primer_bind     complement(632..651)
                     /label=T7
                     /note="T7 promoter, forward primer"
     promoter        complement(633..651)
                     /label=T7 promoter
                     /note="promoter for bacteriophage T7 RNA polymerase"
     primer_bind     complement(658..675)
                     /label=M13 Forward
                     /note="In lacZ gene. Also called M13-F20 or M13 (-21)
                     Forward"
     primer_bind     complement(658..674)
                     /label=M13 fwd
                     /note="common sequencing primer, one of multiple similar
                     variants"
     primer_bind     complement(667..689)
                     /label=M13/pUC Forward
                     /note="In lacZ gene"
     CDS             812..1114
                     /codon_start=1
                     /gene="ccdB"
                     /product="CcdB, a bacterial toxin that poisons DNA gyrase"
                     /label=ccdB
                     /note="Plasmids containing the ccdB gene cannot be
                     propagated in standard E. coli strains."
                     /translation="QFKVYTYKRESRYRLFVDVQSDIIDTPGRRMVIPLASARLLSDKV
                     SRELYPVVHIGDESWRMMTTDMASVPVSVIGEEVADLSHRENDIKNAINLMFWGI"
     primer_bind     993..1012
                     /label=ccdB-fwd
                     /note="ccdB gene, forward primer"
     CDS             1463..2257
                     /codon_start=1
                     /gene="aph(3')-II (or nptII)"
                     /product="aminoglycoside phosphotransferase from Tn5"
                     /label=NeoR/KanR
                     /note="confers resistance to neomycin, kanamycin, and G418
                     (Geneticin(R))"
                     /translation="MIEQDGLHAGSPAAWVERLFGYDWAQQTIGCSDAAVFRLSAQGRP
                     VLFVKTDLSGALNELQDEAARLSWLATTGVPCAAVLDVVTEAGRDWLLLGEVPGQDLLS
                     SHLAPAEKVSIMADAMRRLHTLDPATCPFDHQAKHRIERARTRMEAGLVDQDDLDEEHQ
                     GLAPAELFARLKASMPDGEDLVVTHGDACLPNIMVENGRFSGFIDCGRLGVADRYQDIA
                     LATRDIAEELGGEWADRFLVLYGIAAPDSQRIAFYRLLDEFF"
     primer_bind     complement(1517..1536)
                     /label=Neo-R
                     /note="Neomycin resistance gene, reverse primer"
     primer_bind     2127..2146
                     /label=Neo-F
                     /note="Neomycin resistance gene, forward primer"
     regulatory      2457..2466
                     /regulatory_class="other"
                     /note="vertebrate consensus sequence for strong initiation
                     of translation (Kozak, 1987)"
     CDS             2463..2837
                     /codon_start=1
                     /gene="Sh ble from Streptoalloteichus hindustanus"
                     /product="antibiotic-binding protein"
                     /label=BleoR
                     /note="confers resistance to bleomycin, phleomycin, and
                     Zeocin(TM)"
                     /translation="MAKLTSAVPVLTARDVAGAVEFWTDRLGFSRDFVEDDFAGVVRDD
                     VTLFISAVQDQVVPDNTLAWVWVRGLDELYAEWSEVVSTNFRDASGPAMTEIGEQPWGR
                     EFALRDPAGNCVHFVAEEQD"
     rep_origin      2975..3563
                     /direction=RIGHT
                     /label=ori
                     /note="high-copy-number ColE1/pMB1/pBR322/pUC origin of
                     replication"
     primer_bind     3464..3483
                     /label=pBR322ori-F
                     /note="pBR322 origin, forward primer"
     primer_bind     3717..3734
                     /label=L4440
                     /note="L4440 vector, forward primer"
ORIGIN
        1 agcgcccaat acgcaaaccg cctctccccg cgcgttggcc gattcattaa tgcagctggc
       61 acgacaggtt tcccgactgg aaagcgggca gtgagcgcaa cgcaattaat gtgagttagc
      121 tcactcatta ggcaccccag gctttacact ttatgcttcc ggctcgtatg ttgtgtggaa
      181 ttgtgagcgg ataacaattt cacacaggaa acagctatga ccatgattac gccaagctat
      241 ttaggtgaca ctatagaata ctcaagctat gcatcaagct tggtaccgag ctcggatcca
      301 ctagtaacgg ccgccagtgt gctggaattc gcccttgggg tctctgtata tcggccggaa
      361 accacaccaa cccttctctt ctatcgccag tcgaaatgtg actttttaag taatcaattc
      421 ttgtaaacac ttgatcgtac gtagttggat catggcgcga caaaataatt tccaaccagt
      481 gtcactcact ccactcagac tgttggagca cttgacagat agatcaccca tcaagcagca
      541 acttggaatg agtagagacc ggaagggcga attctgcaga tatccatcac actggcggcc
      601 gctcgagcat gcatctagag ggcccaattc gccctatagt gagtcgtatt acaattcact
      661 ggccgtcgtt ttacaacgtc gtgactggga aaaccctggc gttacccaac ttaatcgcct
      721 tgcagcacat ccccctttcg ccagctggcg taatagcgaa gaggcccgca ccgatcgccc
      781 ttcccaacag ttgcgcagcc tatacgtacg gcagtttaag gtttacacct ataaaagaga
      841 gagccgttat cgtctgtttg tggatgtaca gagtgatatt attgacacgc cggggcgacg
      901 gatggtgatc cccctggcca gtgcacgtct gctgtcagat aaagtctccc gtgaacttta
      961 cccggtggtg catatcgggg atgaaagctg gcgcatgatg accaccgata tggccagtgt
     1021 gccggtctcc gttatcgggg aagaagtggc tgatctcagc caccgcgaaa atgacatcaa
     1081 aaacgccatt aacctgatgt tctggggaat ataaatgtca ggcatgagat tatcaaaaag
     1141 gatcttcacc tagatccttt tcacgtagaa agccagtccg cagaaacggt gctgaccccg
     1201 gatgaatgtc agctactggg ctatctggac aagggaaaac gcaagcgcaa agagaaagca
     1261 ggtagcttgc agtgggctta catggcgata gctagactgg gcggttttat ggacagcaag
     1321 cgaaccggaa ttgccagctg gggcgccctc tggtaaggtt gggaagccct gcaaagtaaa
     1381 ctggatggct ttcttgccgc caaggatctg atggcgcagg ggatcaagct ctgatcaaga
     1441 gacaggatga ggatcgtttc gcatgattga acaagatgga ttgcacgcag gttctccggc
     1501 cgcttgggtg gagaggctat tcggctatga ctgggcacaa cagacaatcg gctgctctga
     1561 tgccgccgtg ttccggctgt cagcgcaggg gcgcccggtt ctttttgtca agaccgacct
     1621 gtccggtgcc ctgaatgaac tgcaagacga ggcagcgcgg ctatcgtggc tggccacgac
     1681 gggcgttcct tgcgcagctg tgctcgacgt tgtcactgaa gcgggaaggg actggctgct
     1741 attgggcgaa gtgccggggc aggatctcct gtcatctcac cttgctcctg ccgagaaagt
     1801 atccatcatg gctgatgcaa tgcggcggct gcatacgctt gatccggcta cctgcccatt
     1861 cgaccaccaa gcgaaacatc gcatcgagcg agcacgtact cggatggaag ccggtcttgt
     1921 cgatcaggat gatctggacg aagagcatca ggggctcgcg ccagccgaac tgttcgccag
     1981 gctcaaggcg agcatgcccg acggcgagga tctcgtcgtg acccatggcg atgcctgctt
     2041 gccgaatatc atggtggaaa atggccgctt ttctggattc atcgactgtg gccggctggg
     2101 tgtggcggac cgctatcagg acatagcgtt ggctacccgt gatattgctg aagagcttgg
     2161 cggcgaatgg gctgaccgct tcctcgtgct ttacggtatc gccgctcccg attcgcagcg
     2221 catcgccttc tatcgccttc ttgacgagtt cttctgaatt attaacgctt acaatttcct
     2281 gatgcggtat tttctcctta cgcatctgtg cggtatttca caccgcatca ggtggcactt
     2341 ttcggggaaa tgtgcgcgga acccctattt gtttattttt ctaaatacat tcaaatatgt
     2401 atccgctcat gagacaataa ccctgataaa tgcttcaata atagcacgtg aggagggcca
     2461 ccatggccaa gttgaccagt gccgttccgg tgctcaccgc gcgcgacgtc gccggagcgg
     2521 tcgagttctg gaccgaccgg ctcgggttct cccgggactt cgtggaggac gacttcgccg
     2581 gtgtggtccg ggacgacgtg accctgttca tcagcgcggt ccaggaccag gtggtgccgg
     2641 acaacaccct ggcctgggtg tgggtgcgcg gcctggacga gctgtacgcc gagtggtcgg
     2701 aggtcgtgtc cacgaacttc cgggacgcct ccgggccggc catgaccgag atcggcgagc
     2761 agccgtgggg gcgggagttc gccctgcgcg acccggccgg caactgcgtg cacttcgtgg
     2821 ccgaggagca ggactgacac gtgctaaaac ttcattttta atttaaaagg atctaggtga
     2881 agatcctttt tgataatctc atgaccaaaa tcccttaacg tgagttttcg ttccactgag
     2941 cgtcagaccc cgtagaaaag atcaaaggat cttcttgaga tccttttttt ctgcgcgtaa
     3001 tctgctgctt gcaaacaaaa aaaccaccgc taccagcggt ggtttgtttg ccggatcaag
     3061 agctaccaac tctttttccg aaggtaactg gcttcagcag agcgcagata ccaaatactg
     3121 ttcttctagt gtagccgtag ttaggccacc acttcaagaa ctctgtagca ccgcctacat
     3181 acctcgctct gctaatcctg ttaccagtgg ctgctgccag tggcgataag tcgtgtctta
     3241 ccgggttgga ctcaagacga tagttaccgg ataaggcgca gcggtcgggc tgaacggggg
     3301 gttcgtgcac acagcccagc ttggagcgaa cgacctacac cgaactgaga tacctacagc
     3361 gtgagctatg agaaagcgcc acgcttcccg aagggagaaa ggcggacagg tatccggtaa
     3421 gcggcagggt cggaacagga gagcgcacga gggagcttcc agggggaaac gcctggtatc
     3481 tttatagtcc tgtcgggttt cgccacctct gacttgagcg tcgatttttg tgatgctcgt
     3541 caggggggcg gagcctatgg aaaaacgcca gcaacgcggc ctttttacgg ttcctggcct
     3601 tttgctggcc ttttgctcac atgttctttc ctgcgttatc ccctgattct gtggataacc
     3661 gtattaccgc ctttgagtga gctgataccg ctcgccgcag ccgaacgacc gagcgcagcg
     3721 agtcagtgag cgaggaagcg gaag
//
